>Addgene plasmid #84528 | pDONR221-rap1-K651R | addgene full sequence | sequence record 162947 | Addgene Assembled Sequence
GGCAGTTCCCTACTCTCGCGTTAACGCTAGCATGGATGTTTTCCCAGTCACGACGTTGTAAAACGACGGC
CAGTCTTAAGCTCGGGCCCCAAATAATGATTTTATTTTGACTGATAGTGACCTGTTCGTTGCAACAAATT
GATGAGCAATGCTTTTTTATAATGCCAACTTTGTACAAGAAAGCTGGCTACAAAATGTCTAGTCCAGATG
ATTTTGAAACTGCACCAGCAGAATATGTTGATGCATTGGATCCGAGTATGGTCGTTGTTGACAGTGGTTC
TGCTGCAGTCACAGCGCCATCGGATTCAGCCGCTGAGGTAAAAGCTAATCAAAACGAAGAAAACACTGGT
GCTACTGCTGCTGAAACTAGTGAGAAAGTGGATCAGACGGAGGTCGAAAAGAAAGATGATGATGATACCA
CTGAAGTCGGTGTAACAACTACCACGCCTTCCATTGCTGATACTGCTGCTACCGCTAACATTGCTTCGAC
ATCAGGTGCATCTGTTACTGAACCTACTACTGATGACACCGCTGCTGATGAGAAAAAGGAACAAGTAAGT
GGTCCTCCTCTGTCAAATATGAAATTCTATCTTAATCGCGACGCGGATGCGCATGACTCTTTAAATGATA
TTGATCAATTAGCGCGTCTGATTAGAGCAAACGGTGGTGAAGTGCTAGACTCCAAGCCAAGAGAATCAAA
AGAGAATGTTTTCATCGTGTCACCCTATAATCATACCAATTTACCAACGGTAACTCCGACTTATATTAAG
GCATGTTGTCAAAGCAACTCGCTACTGAACATGGAAAATTATTTAGTACCATACGATAACTTTAGAGAAG
TTGTCGATAGTAGGTTGCAGGAGGAATCGCATTCTAATGGTGTAGATAATAGCAATAGCAATAGCGATAA
CAAGGATTCTATCAGGCCCAAAACAGAAATAATCTCTACGAATACTAATGGCGCTACGGAAGACTCAACC
AGCGAAAAAGTTATGGTAGACGCTGAACAACAAGCTAGATTACAAGAGCAAGCTCAGCTCCTTCGTCAAC
ATGTAAGCAGCACCGCATCAATCACAAGCGGAGGGCACAATGACTTGGTCCAGATCGAACAACCTCAAAA
AGATACCTCCAATAATAATAATAGCAACGTCAACGACGAAGACAATGATCTTTTGACACAGGACAACAAC
CCTCAAACAGCAGATGAGGGGAATGCATCTTTTCAAGCACAAAGGTCCATGATTTCGAGAGGCGCTTTGC
CCTCCCACAATAAAGCTTCTTTTACAGATGAGGAAGATGAGTTTATTTTGGATGTTGTGAGAAAAAATCC
AACCAGGCGTACAACACATACTCTTTACGATGAAATATCCCATTATGTGCCTAACCACACGGGTAATTCT
ATTAGGCACCGATTTAGAGTCTATCTTTCCAAAAGACTAGAGTACGTTTATGAGGTTGACAAGTTTGGTA
AATTGGTTAGAGACGACGATGGAAATCTGATAAAGACTAAAGTTTTGCCACCATCAATTAAAAGGAAATT
TTCAGCAGATGAAGATTACACTTTGGCAATCGCGGTCAAGAAGCAGTTTTATCGTGATTTGTTTCAAATC
GACCCTGATACTGGAAGATCACTTATCACAGATGAGGATACACCCACTGCTATAGCGAGGAGGAATATGA
CAATGGATCCAAATCATGTGCCAGGGAGTGAACCCAACTTTGCAGCTTACAGAACCCAAAGCCGTAGGGG
ACCGATTGCACGAGAATTTTTCAAGCATTTTGCCGAAGAGCATGCAGCACATACTGAGAATGCTTGGAGA
GATAGGTTTAGGAAGTTTCTTCTCGCTTACGGCATTGATGATTATATTAGTTATTATGAAGCTGAAAAAG
CTCAGAATAGAGAGCCGGAACCGATGAAGAACCTCACCAATAGACCCAAGAGGCCTGGCGTTCCCACTCC
TGGCAATTATAACTCTGCCGCCAAGAGGGCAAGAAATTATAGTTCTCAAAGAAATGTTCAGCCTACTGCC
AATGCAGCGTCCGCTAATGCTGCTGCCGCTGCTGCTGCCGCTGCTTCCAACTCTTACGCTATACCAGAAA
ACGAATTACTGGACGAAGATACCATGAATTTCATTTCCAGTTTAAGAAATGATCTATCCAATATTTCAAA
TAGTTTGCCCTTTGAGTATCCACACGAGATTGCGGAAGCTATAAGAAGCGATTTTTCGAATGAAGATATA
TATGATAATATTGATCCTGATACCATAAGCTTTCCACCAAAAATTGCAACAACAGATCTTTTCCTGCCAT
TGTTCTTTCATTTTGGCAGTACGAGACAATTTATGGATAAACTTCATGAAGTTATTTCAGGAGATTATGA
GCCATCACAGGCTGAAAAACTGGTACAGGATCTTTGCGATGAAACTGGTATACGTAAAAATTTCAGTACG
AGCATATTGACGTGTTTATCCGGGGATCTGATGGTCTTTCCTCGCTATTTCTTGAACATGTTTAAGGACA
ATGTTAATCCTCCTCCCAACGTTCCTGGTATTTGGACACATGATGACGACGAATCGCTAAAAAGCAATGA
TCAAGAACAAATAAGGAAACTGGTTAAAAAGCATGGAACTGGTAGAATGGAAATGAGGAAAAGATTTTTT
GAGAAGGACCTGTTATGAACCCAGCTTTCTTGTACAAAGTTGGCATTATAAGAAAGCATTGCTTATCAAT
TTGTTGCAACGAACAGGTCACTATCAGTCAAAATAAAATCATTATTTGCCATCCAGCTGATATCCCCTAT
AGTGAGTCGTATTACATGGTCATAGCTGTTTCCTGGCAGCTCTGGCCCGTGTCTCAAAATCTCTGATGTT
ACATTGCACAAGATAAAAATATATCATCATGCCTCCTCTAGACCAGCCAGGACAGAAATGCCTCGACTTC
GCTGCTGCCCAAGGTTGCCGGGTGACGCACACCGTGGAAACGGATGAAGGCACGAACCCAGTGGACATAA
GCCTGTTCGGTTCGTAAGCTGTAATGCAAGTAGCGTATGCGCTCACGCAACTGGTCCAGAACCTTGACCG
AACGCAGCGGTGGTAACGGCGCAGTGGCGGTTTTCATGGCTTGTTATGACTGTTTTTTTGGGGTACAGTC
TATGCCTCGGGCATCCAAGCAGCAAGCGCGTTACGCCGTGGGTCGATGTTTGATGTTATGGAGCAGCAAC
GATGTTACGCAGCAGGGCAGTCGCCCTAAAACAAAGTTAAACATCATGAGGGAAGCGGTGATCGCCGAAG
TATCGACTCAACTATCAGAGGTAGTTGGCGTCATCGAGCGCCATCTCGAACCGACGTTGCTGGCCGTACA
TTTGTACGGCTCCGCAGTGGATGGCGGCCTGAAGCCACACAGTGATATTGATTTGCTGGTTACGGTGACC
GTAAGGCTTGATGAAACAACGCGGCGAGCTTTGATCAACGACCTTTTGGAAACTTCGGCTTCCCCTGGAG
AGAGCGAGATTCTCCGCGCTGTAGAAGTCACCATTGTTGTGCACGACGACATCATTCCGTGGCGTTATCC
AGCTAAGCGCGAACTGCAATTTGGAGAATGGCAGCGCAATGACATTCTTGCAGGTATCTTCGAGCCAGCC
ACGATCGACATTGATCTGGCTATCTTGCTGACAAAAGCAAGAGAACATAGCGTTGCCTTGGTAGGTCCAG
CGGCGGAGGAACTCTTTGATCCGGTTCCTGAACAGGATCTATTTGAGGCGCTAAATGAAACCTTAACGCT
ATGGAACTCGCCGCCCGACTGGGCTGGCGATGAGCGAAATGTAGTGCTTACGTTGTCCCGCATTTGGTAC
AGCGCAGTAACCGGCAAAATCGCGCCGAAGGATGTCGCTGCCGACTGGGCAATGGAGCGCCTGCCGGCCC
AGTATCAGCCCGTCATACTTGAAGCTAGACAGGCTTATCTTGGACAAGAAGAAGATCGCTTGGCCTCGCG
CGCAGATCAGTTGGAAGAATTTGTCCACTACGTGAAAGGCGAGATCACCAAGGTAGTCGGCAAATAACCC
TCGAGCCACCCATGACCAAAATCCCTTAACGTGAGTTACGCGTCGTTCCACTGAGCGTCAGACCCCGTAG
AAAAGATCAAAGGATCTTCTTGAGATCCTTTTTTTCTGCGCGTAATCTGCTGCTTGCAAACAAAAAAACC
ACCGCTACCAGCGGTGGTTTGTTTGCCGGATCAAGAGCTACCAACTCTTTTTCCGAAGGTAACTGGCTTC
AGCAGAGCGCAGATACCAAATACTGTCCTTCTAGTGTAGCCGTAGTTAGGCCACCACTTCAAGAACTCTG
TAGCACCGCCTACATACCTCGCTCTGCTAATCCTGTTACCAGTGGCTGCTGCCAGTGGCGATAAGTCGTG
TCTTACCGGGTTGGACTCAAGACGATAGTTACCGGATAAGGCGCAGCGGTCGGGCTGAACGGGGGGTTCG
TGCACACAGCCCAGCTTGGAGCGAACGACCTACACCGAACTGAGATACCTACAGCGTGAGCATTGAGAAA
GCGCCACGCTTCCCGAAGGGAGAAAGGCGGACAGGTATCCGGTAAGCGGCAGGGTCGGAACAGGAGAGCG
CACGAGGGAGCTTCCAGGGGGAAACGCCTGGTATCTTTATAGTCCTGTCGGGTTTCGCCACCTCTGACTT
GAGCGTCGATTTTTGTGATGCTCGTCAGGGGGGCGGAGCCTATGGAAAAACGCCAGCAACGCGGCCTTTT
TACGGTTCCTGGCCTTTTGCTGGCCTTTTGCTCACATGTTCTTTCCTGCGTTATCCCCTGATTCTGTGGA
TAACCGTATTACCGCCTTTGAGTGAGCTGATACCGCTCGCCGCAGCCGAACGACCGAGCGCAGCGAGTCA
GTGAGCGAGGAAGCGGAAGAGCGCCCAATACGCAAACCGCCTCTCCCCGCGCGTTGGCCGATTCATTAAT
GCAGCTGGCACGACAGGTTTCCCGACTGGAAAGCGGGCAGTGAGCGCAACGCAATTAATACGCGTACCGC
TAGCCAGGAAGAGTTTGTAGAAACGCAAAAAGGCCATCCGTCAGGATGGCCTTCTGCTTAGTTTGATGCC
TGGCAGTTTATGGCGGGCGTCCTGCCCGCCACCCTCCGGGCCGTTGCTTCACAACGTTCAAATCCGCTCC
CGGCGGATTTGTCCTACTCAGGAGAGCGTTCACCGACAAACAACAGATAAAACGAAAGGCCCAGTCTTCC
GACTGAGCCTTTCGTTTTATTTGATGCCT
Features (pLannotate 1.2.2; 12 found; start..end, strand, type, name):
     38..74      -  CDS            lacZα (fragment): LacZα fragment of β-galactosidase; lacZ fragment
     90..189     +  protein_bind   attL1: mutant version of attL; recombination site for the Gateway® LR reaction LR Clonase™
    195..2675    +  CDS            RAP1: RAP1_YEAST - Also known as GRF1, TUF1. Experimental evidence at protein level: Swiss-Prot protein existence level 1. Essential regulatory protein in yeast whose DNA-binding sites are found at three types of chromosomal elements: promoters, silencers, and telomeres. RAP1 is also involved in the regulation of telomere structure, where its binding sites are found within the terminal poly[C(1-3)A] sequences. The opposite regulatory functions of RAP1 are not intrinsic to its binding sites but, instead, result from interactions with different factors at promoters and silencers. RAP1 associates with
   2679..2778    -  protein_bind   attL2: mutant version of attL; recombination site for the Gateway® LR reaction LR Clonase™
   2796..2814    -  promoter       T7 promoter: promoter for bacteriophage T7 RNA polymerase
   3004..3027    +  promoter       Pc promoter (fragment): intI1 (promoter lies within the coding sequence); class 1 integron promoter
   3203..3259    +  CDS            GmR (fragment): gentamycin acetyltransferase; aacC1; confers resistance to gentamycin
   3266..4057    +  CDS            SmR: aminoglycoside adenylyltransferase (Murphy, 1985); aadA; confers resistance to spectinomycin and streptomycin
   4150..4738    +  rep_origin     ori: high-copy-number ColE1/pMB1/pBR322/pUC origin of replication
   4921..5013    +  CDS            lacI (fragment): lac repressor; lacI; The lac repressor binds to the lac operator to inhibit transcription in E. coli. This inhibition can be relieved by adding lactose or isopropyl-β-D-thiogalactopyranoside (IPTG).
   5068..5095    -  terminator     rrnB T2 terminator: transcription terminator T2 from the E. coli rrnB gene
   5227..5270    +  terminator     rrnB T1 terminator: Escherichia coli rrnB; transcription terminator T1 from the E. coli rrnB gene
