[The description below was written by a language model from this plasmid's Addgene catalogue record and pLannotate feature annotations shown in this document.]
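Description:
pDONR221-rap1-K651R is a Gateway entry clone made in the pDONR221 donor backbone, carrying the Saccharomyces cerevisiae RAP1 open reading frame with a lysine-to-arginine substitution at residue 651. The feature table places the RAP1 coding sequence between attL1 and attL2 sites, the arrangement produced once an insert has been recombined into a donor vector. These sites allow the ORF to be moved directionally into any attR-containing destination vector by an LR Clonase reaction. The record lists no promoter for the insert, so the plasmid is not itself an expression construct. A T7 promoter lies just outside attL2, and rrnB T1 and T2 terminators sit upstream of the cassette, where they insulate it from read-through transcription. M13 forward and reverse primer sites are used for sequence verification.

Replication in E. coli relies on a high-copy ColE1/pUC-type origin. The selection marker is inconsistent between the two sources. The catalogue entry lists kanamycin resistance, as expected for pDONR221, but the annotated assembled sequence shows no kanamycin gene. It instead shows a complete aadA (spectinomycin/streptomycin resistance) coding sequence, preceded by an integron Pc promoter fragment and a short gentamicin-resistance gene fragment. The record does not resolve this discrepancy, so the marker should be confirmed before use.

Rap1 is an essential yeast DNA-binding regulator that acts at promoters, silencers and telomeres. The associated publication concerns Rap1 sumoylation and the recruitment of TFIID to ribosomal protein genes. Replacing a lysine with arginine is consistent with removing a candidate SUMO acceptor site, although the record does not state this explicitly. The stated purpose is to serve as a donor for subcloning the mutant allele into Gateway destination vectors.
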