Addgene plasmid #84528: pDONR221-rap1-K651R
Purpose: This plasmid can be used as a donor for subcloning into Gateway destination vectors.
Depositing lab: Jorrit Enserink. Depositing organization: Oslo University Hospital Rikshospitalet. Publication: Sumoylation of Rap1 mediates the recruitment of TFIID to promote transcription of ribosomal protein genes. Chymkowitch P, Nguea AP, Aanes H, Koehler CJ, Thiede B, Lorenz S, Meza-Zepeda LA, Klungland A, Enserink JM. Genome Res. 2015 Jun;25(6):897-906. doi: 10.1101/gr.185793.114. Epub 2015 Mar 23. PubMed 25800674.
Backbone
  Vector backbone: pDONR221
  Vector type: Gateway donor plasmid
Growth in bacteria
  Bacterial resistance: Kanamycin, 50 μg/mL
  Growth temperature: 37°C
  Growth strain: DH5alpha
  Copy number: Unknown
Gene/Insert
  Gene/Insert name: RAP1
  Species: S. cerevisiae (budding yeast)
  Mutation: K651R
  Entrez Gene: RAP1 (a.k.a. YNL216W, GRC4, GRF1, TBA1, TUF1)
  Promoter: none
  Cloning method: Gateway Cloning
  Sequencing primers: 5′ M13-F20; 3′ M13R
Terms and licenses: Academic/Nonprofit Terms; Industry Terms: Not Available to Industry
How to cite: pDONR221-rap1-K651R was a gift from Jorrit Enserink (Addgene plasmid # 84528 ; http://n2t.net/addgene:84528 ; RRID:Addgene_84528)
