>Addgene plasmid #84528 | pDONR221-rap1-K651R | addgene partial sequence | sequence record 162948 | M13-F20 5'-TGTAAAACGACGGCCAGT-3'
TTTATTTTGACTGATAGTGACCTGTTCGTTGCAACAAATTGATGAGCAATGCTTTTTTATAATGCCAACT
TTGTACAAGAAAGCTGGCTACAAAATGTCTAGTCCAGATGATTTTGAAACTGCACCAGCAGAATATGTTG
ATGCATTGGATCCGAGTATGGTCGTTGTTGACAGTGGTTCTGCTGCAGTCACAGCGCCATCGGATTCAGC
CGCTGAGGTAAAAGCTAATCAAAACGAAGAAAACACTGGTGCTACTGCTGCTGAAACTAGTGAGAAAGTG
GATCAGACGGAGGTCGAAAAGAAAGATGATGATGATACCACTGAAGTCGGTGTAACAACTACCACGCCTT
CCATTGCTGATACTGCTGCTACCGCTAACATTGCTTCGACATCAGGTGCATCTGTTACTGAACCTACTAC
TGATGACACCGCTGCTGATGAGAAAAAGGAACAAGTAAGTGGTCCTCCTCTGTCAAATATGAAATTCTAT
CTTAATCGCGACGCGGATGCGCATGACTCTTTAAATGATATTGATCAATTAGCGCGTCTGATTAGAGCAA
ACGGTGGTGAAGTGCTAGACTCCAAGCCAAGAGAATCAAAAGAGAATGTTTTCATCGTGTCACCCTATAA
TCATACCAATTTACCAACGGTAACTCCGACTTATATTAAGGCATGTTGTCAAAGCAACTCGCTACTGAAC
ATGGAAAATTATTTAGTACCATACGATAACTTTAGAGAAGTTGTCGATAGTAGGTTGCAGGAGGAATCGC
ATTCTAATGGTGTAGATAATAGCAATAGCAATAGCGATAACAAGGATTCTATCAGGCCCAAAACAGAAAT
AATCTCTACGAATACTAATGGCGCTACGGAAGACTCAACCAGCGAAAAAGTTATGGTAGACGCTGAACAA
CAAGCTAGATTACAAGAGCAAGCTCAGCTCCTTCGTCAACATGTAAGCAGCA
