>Addgene plasmid #84528 | pDONR221-rap1-K651R | addgene partial sequence | sequence record 162949 | M13-Rev 5'-CAGGAAACAGCTATGACC-3'
CAGCTGGATGGCAAATAATGATTTTATTTTGACTGATAGTGACCTGTTCGTTGCAACAAATTGATAAGCA
ATGCTTTCTTATAATGCCAACTTTGTACAAGAAAGCTGGGTTCATAACAGGTCCTTCTCAAAAAATCTTT
TCCTCATTTCCATTCTACCAGTTCCATGCTTTTTAACCAGTTTCCTTATTTGTTCTTGATCATTGCTTTT
TAGCGATTCGTCGTCATCATGTGTCCAAATACCAGGAACGTTGGGAGGAGGATTAACATTGTCCTTAAAC
ATGTTCAAGAAATAGCGAGGAAAGACCATCAGATCCCCGGATAAACACGTCAATATGCTCGTACTGAAAT
TTTTACGTATACCAGTTTCATCGCAAAGATCCTGTACCAGTTTTTCAGCCTGTGATGGCTCATAATCTCC
TGAAATAACTTCATGAAGTTTATCCATAAATTGTCTCGTACTGCCAAAATGAAAGAACAATGGCAGGAAA
AGATCTGTTGTTGCAATTTTTGGTGGAAAGCTTATGGTATCAGGATCAATATTATCATATATATCTTCAT
TCGAAAAATCGCTTCTTATAGCTTCCGCAATCTCGTGTGGATACTCAAAGGGCAAACTATTTGAAATATT
GGATAGATCATTTCTTAAACTGGAAATGAAATTCATGGTATCTTCGTCCAGTAATTCGTTTTCTGGTATA
GCGTAAGAGTTGGAAGCAGCGGCAGCAGCAGCGGCAGCAGCATTAGCGGACGCTGCATTGGCAGTAGGCT
GAACATTTCTTTGAGAACTATAATTTCTTGCCCTCTTGGCGGCAGAGTTATAATTGCCAGGAGTGGGAAC
GCCAGGCCTCTTGGGTCTATTGGTGAGGTTCTTCATCGGTTCCGGCTCTCTATTCTGAGCTTTTTCAGCT
TCATAATAACTAATATAATCATCAATGCCGTAAGCGAGAAGAAACTTCCTAAACCTATCTCT
